>Addgene plasmid #30700 | pCS2-F1-GCT | depositor partial sequence | sequence record 38984 | pCS2-F1-GCT sequence 351 bps
GGTACCAAGCCCTATAAATGTCCTGAATGTGGCAAGTCCTTCTCGCACCGTCAGTCCCTCACTCGTCACC
AACGTACGCACACCGGCGAAAAACCATATGCTTGCCCTGTCGAGTCCTGTGACCGCCGCTTCAGTCACCG
TCAGTCCCTCACTCGTCACATCCGGATTCACACAGGCCAGAAGCCCTTCCAGTGTCGCATCTGCCTGAGG
AACTTCAGCCAGTCTGGTGCTCTCACCCGTCACATCCGCACCCACACAGGCGAGAAGCCTTTTGCATGCG
ACATTTGCGGCAGGAAGTTCGCGCTTAGTTTCAACCTCACCCGCCACACCAAGATCCACACAGGTGGATC
C
