>Addgene plasmid #30700 | pCS2-F1-GCT | addgene partial sequence | sequence record 38986 | SP6 5'-ATTTAGGTGACACTATAG-3'
ATCTGCCACCATGGCTCCAAAGAAGAAGCGTAAGGTATACCCATACGATGTTCCTGACTATGCGGGCTAT
CCCTATGACGTCCCGGACTATGCAGGATCGTATCCATATGACGTTCCAGATTACGCTGCTCATGGTACCA
AGCCCTATAAATGTCCTGAATGTGGCAAGTCCTTCTCGCACCGTCAGTCCCTCACTCGTCACCAACGTAC
GCACACCGGCGAAAAACCATATGCTTGCCCTGTCGAGTCCTGTGACCGCCGCTTCAGTCACCGTCAGTCC
CTCACTCGTCACATCCGGATTCACACAGGCCAGAAGCCCTTCCAGTGTCGCATCTGCCTGAGGAACTTCA
GCCAGTCTGGTGCTCTCACCCGTCACATCCGCACCCACACAGGCGAGAAGCCTTTTGCATGCGACATTTG
CGGCAGGAAGTTCGCGCTTAGTTTCAACCTCACCCGCCACACCAAGATCCACACAGGTGGATCCGCGGCT
GCGCGTGCGCTAGTCAAAAGTGAACTGGAGGAGAAGAAATCTGAACTTCGTCATAAATTGAAATATGTGC
CTCATGAATATATTGAATTAATTGAAATTGCCAGAAATTCCACTCAGGATAGAATTCTTGAAATGAAGGT
AATGGAATTTTTTATGAAAGTTTATGGATATAGAGGTAAACATTTGGGTGGATCAAGGAAACCGGACGGA
GCAATTTATACTGTCGGATCTCCTATTGATTACGGTGTGATCGTGGATACTAAAGCTTATAGCGGAGGTT
ATAATCTGCCAATTGGCCAAGCAGATGAAATGCAACGATATGTCAAAGAAAATCAAACACGAAACAAACA
TATCAACCCTAATGA
