[The description below was written by a language model from this plasmid's Addgene catalogue record.]
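Description:
pCS2-F1-GCT is a modified pCS2 plasmid catalogued as an mRNA-production vector, belonging to a set of reagents for modular assembly of zinc-finger nucleases for use in zebrafish. It is maintained in E. coli as a high-copy plasmid under ampicillin selection. The backbone is recorded as about 4.8 kb without the insert. No feature table accompanies the record, so the exact modifications made to pCS2 and the regulatory elements present are not documented. The use of an SP6 primer for 5′ sequencing is consistent with the SP6 promoter that pCS2-type vectors normally provide upstream of the cloning site for in vitro transcription of injectable mRNA.

The insert, "F1 GCT", is a 351 bp fragment cloned between KpnI and BamHI sites, both of which are retained, and it carries an N-terminal HA epitope tag for detecting the protein. The name, together with the associated publication on modularly assembled zinc-finger nucleases, suggests that it encodes a finger 1 position zinc-finger module recognising the DNA triplet GCT. The record does not spell this out, nor does it say whether a nuclease domain or nuclear localisation signal is present in this construct. The species field lists zebrafish, which probably reflects the intended application organism rather than the origin of the coding sequence.

Such a plasmid would typically serve as an archive component from which individual finger modules are combined into multi-finger arrays. These arrays target chosen genomic sites, and the resulting nucleases are expressed from synthetic mRNA in zebrafish embryos for targeted mutagenesis.
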