Addgene plasmid #30700: pCS2-F1-GCT
Depositing lab: Nathan Lawson & Scot Wolfe. Depositing organization: University of Massachusetts, Worcester. Publication: Evaluation and application of modularly assembled zinc-finger nucleases in zebrafish. Zhu C, Smith T, McNulty J, Rayla AL, Lakshmanan A, Siekmann AF, Buffardi M, Meng X, Shin J, Padmanabhan A, Cifuentes D, Giraldez AJ, Look AT, Epstein JA, Lawson ND, Wolfe SA. Development. 2011 Oct;138(20):4555-64. 10.1242/dev.066779 PubMed 21937602.
Backbone
  Vector backbone: pCS2 (modified)
  Backbone size w/o insert (bp): 4789
  Vector type: mRNA production
Growth in bacteria
  Bacterial resistance: Ampicillin, 100 μg/mL
  Growth temperature: 37°C
  Growth strain: DH5alpha
  Growth instructions: XL1Blue
  Copy number: High Copy
Gene/Insert
  Gene/Insert name: F1 GCT
  Species: D. rerio (zebrafish)
  Insert size (bp): 351
  Tag / fusion protein: HA (N terminal on insert)
  Cloning method: Restriction Enzyme; 5′ cloning site KpnI (not destroyed); 3′ cloning site BamHI (not destroyed)
  Sequencing primers: 5′ SP6; 3′ attaaccctcactaaaggga
Terms and licenses: Academic/Nonprofit Terms; Industry Terms: Not Available to Industry
How to cite: pCS2-F1-GCT was a gift from Nathan Lawson & Scot Wolfe (Addgene plasmid # 30700 ; http://n2t.net/addgene:30700 ; RRID:Addgene_30700)
